Addgene plasmid #103740: LSB-hsa-miR-874-3p
Purpose: Used to sense miRNA activity using fluorescence based tools. hsa-miR-874-3p target in 3' UTR of of mKate. miRNA activity can be measured by the repression of mKate2 relative to EBFP2 fluorescent proteins . Plasmid is inherently unstable; please see Depositor Comments
Depositing lab: Ron Weiss. Depositing organization: Massachusetts Institute of Technology. Publication: A mixed antagonistic/synergistic miRNA repression model enables accurate predictions of multi-input miRNA sensor activity. Gam JJ, Babb J, Weiss R. Nat Commun. 2018 Jun 22;9(1):2430. doi: 10.1038/s41467-018-04575-0. PubMed 29934631.
Backbone
  Vector backbone: Low Sensor Backbone (LSB)
  Vector type: Mammalian Expression, Synthetic Biology
Growth in bacteria
  Bacterial resistance: Ampicillin and Kanamycin, 100 & 50 μg/mL
  Growth temperature: 30°C
  Growth strain: NEB Stable
  Copy number: High Copy
Gene/Insert
  Gene/Insert name: hsa-miR-874-3p target
  Species: H. sapiens (human)
  Entrez Gene: MIR874 (a.k.a. MIRN874, hsa-mir-874, mir-874)
  Promoter: EF-1a
  Cloning method: Gibson Cloning
Terms and licenses: Academic/Nonprofit Terms; Industry Terms: Not Available to Industry
Depositor comments: Please note that this plasmid is inherently unstable due to a repeating poly A element. We recommend performing a diagnostic digest on multiple colonies upon receipt. The depositors would like to note the presence of several discrepancies between the depositor sequence and physical plasmid sequence. In particular, the sequences upstream and downstream of the puromycin coding region have 10 bp insertions which do not affect the ability to perform puromycin selection. The sequences for those regions within the physical plasmids are as follows: Upstream of Puro: GAATTCGACCGCCTGTCTCAAGGTGCCACC; Downstream of Puro: GCTTTGAGACTACGCGTGAATTCACTCCTC. Please contact if you are interested in this plasmid prior to placing an order.
How to cite: LSB-hsa-miR-874-3p was a gift from Ron Weiss (Addgene plasmid # 103740 ; http://n2t.net/addgene:103740 ; RRID:Addgene_103740)
