[The description below was written by a language model from this plasmid's Addgene catalogue record and pLannotate feature annotations shown in this document.]
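Description:
LSB-hsa-miR-874-3p is a mammalian expression plasmid of about 11 kb, built on the Low Sensor Backbone (LSB) as a fluorescence-based sensor of microRNA activity for synthetic biology work. It propagates in E. coli from a high-copy ColE1/pUC-type origin and carries both a β-lactamase gene (ampicillin) and an aph(3')-Ia gene (kanamycin), matching the dual bacterial selection listed in the record. A puromycin N-acetyltransferase coding sequence followed by a rabbit β-globin polyadenylation signal is also present for selection in mammalian cells. No dedicated promoter for it is annotated in the feature table.

The payload consists of two parallel transcription units, each driven by the human EF-1α core promoter with its intron A and each terminated by a β-globin 3' region and poly(A) signal. One unit encodes the red fluorescent protein mKate2 and the other the blue fluorescent protein EBFP2. Gateway attB4, attB1 and attB2 sites flank the promoters and coding sequences, remnants of modular assembly. According to the catalogue entry, a target site for human miR-874-3p lies in the 3' UTR of the mKate2 transcript. It is not annotated as a separate feature, but there is an unannotated gap between the attB2 site following mKate2 and the β-globin sequence. When miR-874-3p is active in transfected cells it represses mKate2, while EBFP2 serves as an internal reference for plasmid dosage and expression. The ratio of red to blue fluorescence therefore reports miRNA activity.

The depositor notes that the repeated poly(A) elements make the plasmid inherently unstable. The physical plasmid also differs slightly from the deposited sequence, including short insertions flanking the puromycin coding region that do not impair puromycin selection.
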