Features (pLannotate 1.2.2; 28 found; start..end, strand, type, name):
     87..675     -  rep_origin     ori: high-copy-number ColE1/pMB1/pBR322/pUC origin of replication
    846..1706    -  CDS            AmpR: β-lactamase; bla; confers resistance to ampicillin, carbenicillin, and related antibiotics
   1707..1778    -  promoter       AmpR promoter: bla
   1857..2456    +  CDS            PuroR: puromycin N-acetyltransferase; pac from Streptomyces alboniger; confers resistance to puromycin
   2461..2541    +  CDS            HBB (fragment): HBB_PONPY - Experimental evidence at transcript level: Swiss-Prot protein existence level 2. Involved in oxygen transport from the lung to the various peripheral tissues. From Pongo pygmaeus (Bornean orangutan).
   2612..2667    +  polyA_signal   β-globin poly(A) signal: rabbit β-globin polyadenylation signal (Gil and Proudfoot, 1987)
   3646..3666    +  protein_bind   attB4: mutant version of attB; core recombination site for the Gateway® BP reaction BP Clonase™
   3734..3945    +  promoter       EF-1α core promoter: core promoter for human elongation factor EF-1α
   3946..4884    +  intron         EF-1α intron A: intron upstream of the start codon of human EF-1α
   4911..4931    +  protein_bind   attB1: mutant version of attB; core recombination site for the Gateway® BP reaction BP Clonase™
   4951..5646    +  CDS            mKate2: mKate2 is a basic (constitutively fluorescent) red fluorescent protein published in 2009, derived from Entacmaea quadricolor. It is reported to be a rapidly-maturing monomer with moderate acid sensitivity.
   5666..5690    -  protein_bind   attB2: mutant version of attB; recombination site for the Gateway® BP reaction BP Clonase™
   5834..5908    +  CDS            HBB (fragment): HBB_PONPY - Experimental evidence at transcript level: Swiss-Prot protein existence level 2. Involved in oxygen transport from the lung to the various peripheral tissues. From Pongo pygmaeus (Bornean orangutan).
   5979..6034    +  polyA_signal   β-globin poly(A) signal: rabbit β-globin polyadenylation signal (Gil and Proudfoot, 1987)
   6418..6443    +  misc_feature   SA: splice acceptor site
   7115..7135    +  protein_bind   attB4: mutant version of attB; core recombination site for the Gateway® BP reaction BP Clonase™
   7203..7414    +  promoter       EF-1α core promoter: core promoter for human elongation factor EF-1α
   7415..8353    +  intron         EF-1α intron A: intron upstream of the start codon of human EF-1α
   8380..8400    +  protein_bind   attB1: mutant version of attB; core recombination site for the Gateway® BP reaction BP Clonase™
   8411..9127    +  CDS            EBFP2: EBFP2 is a basic (constitutively fluorescent) blue fluorescent protein published in 2007, derived from Aequorea victoria. It is reported to be a rapidly-maturing monomer with moderate acid sensitivity.
   9135..9159    -  protein_bind   attB2: mutant version of attB; recombination site for the Gateway® BP reaction BP Clonase™
   9163..9243    +  CDS            HBB (fragment): HBB_PONPY - Experimental evidence at transcript level: Swiss-Prot protein existence level 2. Involved in oxygen transport from the lung to the various peripheral tissues. From Pongo pygmaeus (Bornean orangutan).
   9314..9369    +  polyA_signal   β-globin poly(A) signal: rabbit β-globin polyadenylation signal (Gil and Proudfoot, 1987)
   9752..9774    -  protein_bind   lac operator (fragment): The lac repressor binds to the lac operator to inhibit transcription in E. coli. This inhibition can be relieved by adding lactose or isopropyl-β-D-thiogalactopyranoside (IPTG). lac repressor encoded by lacI
   9778..9808    -  promoter       lac promoter: promoter for the E. coli lac operon
   9823..9844    -  protein_bind   CAP binding site: CAP binding activates transcription in the presence of cAMP. E. coli catabolite activator protein
   9857..9896    -  CDS            lacI (fragment): lac repressor; lacI; The lac repressor binds to the lac operator to inhibit transcription in E. coli. This inhibition can be relieved by adding lactose or isopropyl-β-D-thiogalactopyranoside (IPTG).
  10069..10878   +  CDS            KanR: aminoglycoside phosphotransferase; aph(3')-Ia; confers resistance to kanamycin in bacteria or G418 (Geneticin®) in eukaryotes
>Addgene plasmid #103740 | LSB-hsa-miR-874-3p | depositor full sequence | sequence record 196528 | Full Sequence
AATTGAGGGGATAACGCAGGAAAGAACATGTGAGCAAAAGGCCAGCAAAAGGCCAGGAACCGTAAAAAGG
CCGCGTTGCTGGCGTTTTTCCATAGGCTCCGCCCCCCTGACGAGCATCACAAAAATCGACGCTCAAGTCA
GAGGTGGCGAAACCCGACAGGACTATAAAGATACCAGGCGTTTCCCCCTGGAAGCTCCCTCGTGCGCTCT
CCTGTTCCGACCCTGCCGCTTACCGGATACCTGTCCGCCTTTCTCCCTTCGGGAAGCGTGGCGCTTTCTC
ATAGCTCACGCTGTAGGTATCTCAGTTCGGTGTAGGTCGTTCGCTCCAAGCTGGGCTGTGTGCACGAACC
CCCCGTTCAGCCCGACCGCTGCGCCTTATCCGGTAACTATCGTCTTGAGTCCAACCCGGTAAGACACGAC
TTATCGCCACTGGCAGCAGCCACTGGTAACAGGATTAGCAGAGCGAGGTATGTAGGCGGTGCTACAGAGT
TCTTGAAGTGGTGGCCTAACTACGGCTACACTAGAAGAACAGTATTTGGTATCTGCGCTCTGCTGAAGCC
AGTTACCTTCGGAAAAAGAGTTGGTAGCTCTTGATCCGGCAAACAAACCACCGCTGGTAGCGGTGGTTTT
TTTGTTTGCAAGCAGCAGATTACGCGCAGAAAAAAAGGATCTCAAGAAGATCCTTTGATCTTTTCTACGG
GGTCTGACGCTCAGTGGAACGAAAACTCACGTTAAGGGATTTTGGTCATGAGATTATCAAAAAGGATCTT
CACCTAGATCCTTTTAAATTAAAAATGAAGTTTTAAATCAATCTAAAGTATATATGAGTAAACTTGGTCT
GACAGTTACCAATGCTTAATCAGTGAGGCACCTATCTCAGCGATCTGTCTATTTCGTTCATCCATAGTTG
CCTGACTCCCCGTCGTGTAGATAACTACGATACGGGAGGGCTTACCATCTGGCCCCAGTGCTGCAATGAT
ACCGCGAGAACCACGCTCACCGGCTCCAGATTTATCAGCAATAAACCAGCCAGCCGGAAGGGCCGAGCGC
AGAAGTGGTCCTGCAACTTTATCCGCCTCCATCCAGTCTATTAATTGTTGCCGGGAAGCTAGAGTAAGTA
GTTCGCCAGTTAATAGTTTGCGCAACGTTGTTGCCATTGCTACAGGCATCGTGGTGTCACGCTCGTCGTT
TGGTATGGCTTCATTCAGCTCCGGTTCCCAACGATCAAGGCGAGTTACATGATCCCCCATGTTGTGCAAA
AAAGCGGTTAGCTCCTTCGGTCCTCCGATCGTTGTCAGAAGTAAGTTGGCCGCAGTGTTATCACTCATGG
TTATGGCAGCACTGCATAATTCTCTTACTGTCATGCCATCCGTAAGATGCTTTTCTGTGACTGGTGAGTA
CTCAACCAAGTCATTCTGAGAATAGTGTATGCGGCGACCGAGTTGCTCTTGCCCGGCGTCAATACGGGAT
AATACCGCGCCACATAGCAGAACTTTAAAAGTGCTCATCATTGGAAAACGTTCTTCGGGGCGAAAACTCT
CAAGGATCTTACCGCTGTTGAGATCCAGTTCGATGTAACCCACTCGTGCACCCAACTGATCTTCAGCATC
TTTTACTTTCACCAGCGTTTCTGGGTGAGCAAAAACAGGAAGGCAAAATGCCGCAAAAAAGGGAATAAGG
GCGACACGGAAATGTTGAATACTCATACTCTTCCTTTTTCAATATTATTGAAGCATTTATCAGGGTTATT
GTCTCATGAGCGGATACATATTTGAATGTAGCTCCGAATTTCTCGAGGGCTTGTCGACGACGGCGGTCTC
CGTCGTCAGGATCATGAATTCGACCCGCCTGCCACCATGACCGAGTACAAGCCCACGGTGCGCCTCGCCA
CCCGCGACGACGTCCCCCGGGCCGTACGCACCCTCGCCGCCGCGTTCGCCGACTACCCCGCCACGCGCCA
CACCGTCGACCCGGACCGCCACATCGAGCGGGTCACCGAGCTGCAAGAACTCTTCCTCACGCGCGTCGGG
CTCGACATCGGCAAGGTGTGGGTCGCGGACGACGGCGCCGCGGTGGCGGTCTGGACCACGCCGGAGAGCG
TCGAAGCGGGGGCGGTGTTCGCCGAGATCGGCCCGCGCATGGCCGAGTTGAGCGGTTCCCGGCTGGCCGC
GCAGCAACAGATGGAAGGCCTCCTGGCGCCGCACCGGCCCAAGGAGCCCGCGTGGTTCCTGGCCACCGTC
GGCGTCTCGCCCGACCACCAGGGCAAGGGTCTGGGCAGCGCCGTCGTGCTCCCCGGAGTGGAGGCGGCCG
AGCGCGCCGGGGTGCCCGCCTTCCTGGAGACATCCGCGCCCCGCAACCTCCCCTTCTACGAGCGGCTCGG
CTTCACCGTCACCGCCGACGTCGAGGTGCCCGAAGGACCGCGCACCTGGTGCATGACCCGCAAGCCCGGT
GCCTGATACGCGTGAATTCACTCCTCAGGTGCAGGCTGCCTATCAGAAGGTGGTGGCTGGTGTGGCCAAT
GCCCTGGCTCACAAATACCACTGAGATCTTTTTCCCTCTGCCAAAAATTATGGGGACATCATGAAGCCCC
TTGAGCATCTGACTTCTGGCTAATAAAGGAAATTTATTTTCATTGCAATAGTGTGTTGGAATTTTTTGTG
TCTCTCACTCGGAAGGACATATGGGAGGGCAAATCATTTAAAACATCAGAATGAGTATTTGGTTTAGAGT
TTGGCAACATATGCCCATATGCTGGCTGCCATGAACAAAGGTTGGCTATAAAGAGGTCATCAGTATATGA
AACAGCCCCCTGCTGTCCATTCCTTATTCCATAGAAAAGCCTTGACTTGAGGTTAGATTTTTTTTATATT
TTGTTTTGTGTTATTTTTTTCTTTAACATCCCTAAAATTTTCCTTACATGTTTTACTAGCCAGATTTTTC
CTCCTCTCCTGACTACTCCCAGTCATAGCTGTCCCTCTTCTCTTATGGAGATCCCTCGACCTGCAGCCCA
AGCTTGAATTCTCTAGAATTACCCTGTTATCCCTATGCTTGGTTTACCGAGCTCTTATTGGTTTTCAAAC
TTCATTGACTGTGCCCAACGCGCCTGGGAGCTCACGGGGACAGCCCCCCCCCAAAGCCCCCAGGGATGTA
ATTACGTCCCTCCCCCGCTAGGGGGCAGCAGCGAGCCGCCCGGGGCTCCGCTCCGGTCCGGCGCTCCCCC
CGCATCCCCGAGCCGGCAGCGTGCGGGGACAGCCCGGGCACGGGGAAGGTGGCACGGGATCGCTTTCCTC
TGAACGCTTCTCGCTGCTCTTTGAGCCTGCAGACACCTGGGGGGATACGGGGAAAAAGCTAGGCTGAAAG
ACCGGTTCTTAGAATGACACGCGCCTGGGAGCTCACGGGGACAGCCCCCCCCCAAAGCCCCCAGGGATGT
AATTACGTCCCTCCCCCGCTAGGGGGCAGCAGCGAGCCGCCCGGGGCTCCGCTCCGGTCCGGCGCTCCCC
CCGCATCCCCGAGCCGGCAGCGTGCGGGGACAGCCCGGGCACGGGGAAGGTGGCACGGGATCGCTTTCCT
CTGAACGCTTCTCGCTGCTCTTTGAGCCTGCAGACACCTGGGGGGATACGGGGAAAAAGCTAACTTCTGA
GACGACAACTTTGTATAGAAAAGTTGGCTCCGAATTCGCCCTTGACAGCAGAGATCCAGTTTGGTTAATT
AATTGGCTCCGGTGCCCGTCAGTGGGCAGAGCGCACATCGCCCACAGTCCCCGAGAAGTTGTGGGGAGGG
GTCGGCAATTGAACCGGTGCCTAGAGAAGGTGGCGCGGGGTAAACTGGGAAAGTGATGTCGTGTACTGGC
TCCGCCTTTTTCCCGAGGGTGGGGGAGAACCGTATATAAGTGCAGTAGTCGCCGTGAACGTTCTTTTTCG
CAACGGGTTTGCCGCCAGAACACAGGTAAGTGCCGTGTGTGGTTCCCGCGGGCCTGGCCTCTTTACGGGT
TATGGCCCTTGCGTGCCTTGAATTACTTCCACCTGGCTGCAGTACGTGATTCTTGATCCCGAGCTTCGGG
TTGGAAGTGGGTGGGAGAGTTCGAGGCCTTGCGCTTAAGGAGCCCCTTCGCCTCGTGCTTGAGTTGAGGC
CTGGCCTGGGCGCTGGGGCCGCCGCGTGCGAATCTGGTGGCACCTTCGCGCCTGTCTCGCTGCTTTCGAT
AAGTCTCTAGCCATTTAAAATTTTTGATGACCTGCTGCGACGCTTTTTTTCTGGCAAGATAGTCTTGTAA
ATGCGGGCCAAGATCTGCACACTGGTATTTCGGTTTTTGGGGCCGCGGGCGGCGACGGGGCCCGTGCGTC
CCAGCGCACATGTTCGGCGAGGCGGGGCCTGCGAGCGCGGCCACCGAGAATCGGACGGGGGTAGTCTCAA
GCTGGCCGGCCTGCTCTGGTGCCTGGCCTCGCGCCGCCGTGTATCGCCCCGCCCTGGGCGGCAAGGCTGG
CCCGGTCGGCACCAGTTGCGTGAGCGGAAAGATGGCCGCTTCCCGGCCCTGCTGCAGGGAGCTCAAAATG
GAGGACGCGGCGCTCGGGAGAGCGGGCGGGTGAGTCACCCACACAAAGGAAAAGGGCCTTTCCGTCCTCA
GCCGTCGCTTCATGTGACTCCACGGAGTACCGGGCGCCGTCCAGGCACCTCGATTAGTTCTCGAGCTTTT
GGAGTACGTCGTCTTTAGGTTGGGGGGAGGGGTTTTATGCGATGGAGTTTCCCCACACTGAGTGGGTGGA
GACTGAAGTTAGGCCAGCTTGGCACTTGATGTAATTCTCCTTGGAATTTGCCCTTTTTGAGTTTGGATCT
TGGTTCATTCTCAAGCCTCAGACAGTGGTTCAAAGTTTTTTTCTTCCATTTCAGGTGTCGTGAGAAGGGC
GAATTCGACCCAAGTTTGTACAAAAAAGCAGGCTGGATCCAGGTGCCACCATGGTGAGCGAGCTGATTAA
GGAGAACATGCACATGAAGCTGTACATGGAGGGCACCGTGAACAACCACCACTTCAAGTGCACATCCGAG
GGCGAAGGCAAGCCCTACGAGGGCACCCAGACCATGAGAATCAAGGCGGTCGAGGGCGGCCCTCTCCCCT
TCGCCTTCGACATCCTGGCTACCAGCTTCATGTACGGCAGCAAAACCTTCATCAACCACACCCAGGGCAT
CCCCGACTTCTTTAAGCAGTCCTTCCCCGAGGGCTTCACATGGGAGAGAGTCACCACATACGAAGATGGG
GGCGTGCTGACCGCTACCCAGGACACCAGCCTCCAGGACGGCTGCCTCATCTACAACGTCAAGATCAGAG
GGGTGAACTTCCCATCCAACGGCCCTGTGATGCAGAAGAAAACACTCGGCTGGGAGGCCTCCACCGAGAC
ACTGTACCCCGCTGACGGCGGCCTGGAAGGCAGAGCCGACATGGCCCTGAAGCTCGTGGGCGGGGGCCAC
CTGATCTGCAACCTTAAGACCACATACAGATCCAAGAAACCCGCTAAGAACCTCAAGATGCCCGGCGTCT
ACTATGTGGACAGGAGACTGGAAAGAATCAAGGAGGCCGACAAAGAGACATACGTCGAGCAGCACGAGGT
GGCTGTGGCCAGATACTGCGACCTCCCTAGCAAACTGGGGCACAAACTTAATTGAGAATTCTACCACCCA
GCTTTCTTGTACAAAGTGGTACGTCTCAAGACCAGAGGTCTCTGCTTTGCTTTTATCGGTCCCTCGGGCC
AGGGCAGTCGGTCCCTCGGGCCAGGGCAGTCGGTCCCTCGGGCCAGGGCAGTCGGTCCCTCGGGCCAGGG
CAGCAACCAGAAGAGACCTGTGCTTCACTCCTCAGGTGCAGGCTGCCTATCAGAAGGTGGTGGCTGGTGT
GGCCAATGCCCTGGCTCACAAATACCACTGAGATCTTTTTCCCTCTGCCAAAAATTATGGGGACATCATG
AAGCCCCTTGAGCATCTGACTTCTGGCTAATAAAGGAAATTTATTTTCATTGCAATAGTGTGTTGGAATT
TTTTGTGTCTCTCACTCGGAAGGACATATGGGAGGGCAAATCATTTAAAACATCAGAATGAGTATTTGGT
TTAGAGTTTGGCAACATATGCCCATATGCTGGCTGCCATGAACAAAGGTTGGCTATAAAGAGGTCATCAG
TATATGAAACAGCCCCCTGCTGTCCATTCCTTATTCCATAGAAAAGCCTTGACTTGAGGTTAGATTTTTT
TTATATTTTGTTTTGTGTTATTTTTTTCTTTAACATCCCTAAAATTTTCCTTACATGTTTTACTAGCCAG
ATTTTTCCTCCTCTCCTGACTACTCCCAGTCATAGCTGTCCCTCTTCTCTTATGGAGATCCCGAGCGGTG
CGTTTTTATGCTTGTAGTATTGTATAATGTTTTTAAGATCCAAGCTTCTGACCTCTTCTCTTCCTCCCAC
AGGGCCTCGAGACAATTGCATCGATGGTACCAGTGAAAGTCTGCAATGAATTCGAGTTGGCGCGCCTGTC
ATTCTAAATCTCTCTTTCAGCCTAAAGCTTTTTCCCCGTATCCCCCCAGGTGTCTGCAGGCTCAAAGAGC
AGCGAGAAGCGTTCAGAGGAAAGCGATCCCGTGCCACCTTCCCCGTGCCCGGGCTGTCCCCGCACGCTGC
CGGCTCGGGGATGCGGGGGGAGCGCCGGACCGGAGCGGAGCCCCGGGCGGCTCGCTGCTGCCCCCTAGCG
GGGGAGGGACGTAATTACATCCCTGGGGGCTTTGGGAGGGGGCTGTCCCCGTGAGCTCCCAGGCGCGCCT
GTCATTCTAAATCTCTCTTTCAGCCTAAAGCTTTTTCCCCGTATCCCCCCAGGTGTCTGCAGGCTCAAAG
AGCAGCGAGAAGCGTTCAGAGGAAAGCGATCCCGTGCCACCTTCCCCGTGCCCGGGCTGTCCCCGCACGC
TGCCGGCTCGGGGATGCGGGGGGAGCGCCGGACCGGAGCGGAGCCCCGGGCGGCTCGCTGCTGCCCCCTA
GCGGGGGAGGGACGTAATTACATCCCTGGGGGCTTTGGGGGGGGGCTGTCCCCGTGAGCTCCCAGGCGCG
CCAACTCGGTACCGTATCGATGTCGACGTTAACGCTAGTGATATCAACTTTGTATAGAAAAGTTGGCTCC
GAATTCGCCCTTGACAGCAGAGATCCAGTTTGGTTAATTAATTGGCTCCGGTGCCCGTCAGTGGGCAGAG
CGCACATCGCCCACAGTCCCCGAGAAGTTGTGGGGAGGGGTCGGCAATTGAACCGGTGCCTAGAGAAGGT
GGCGCGGGGTAAACTGGGAAAGTGATGTCGTGTACTGGCTCCGCCTTTTTCCCGAGGGTGGGGGAGAACC
GTATATAAGTGCAGTAGTCGCCGTGAACGTTCTTTTTCGCAACGGGTTTGCCGCCAGAACACAGGTAAGT
GCCGTGTGTGGTTCCCGCGGGCCTGGCCTCTTTACGGGTTATGGCCCTTGCGTGCCTTGAATTACTTCCA
CCTGGCTGCAGTACGTGATTCTTGATCCCGAGCTTCGGGTTGGAAGTGGGTGGGAGAGTTCGAGGCCTTG
CGCTTAAGGAGCCCCTTCGCCTCGTGCTTGAGTTGAGGCCTGGCCTGGGCGCTGGGGCCGCCGCGTGCGA
ATCTGGTGGCACCTTCGCGCCTGTCTCGCTGCTTTCGATAAGTCTCTAGCCATTTAAAATTTTTGATGAC
CTGCTGCGACGCTTTTTTTCTGGCAAGATAGTCTTGTAAATGCGGGCCAAGATCTGCACACTGGTATTTC
GGTTTTTGGGGCCGCGGGCGGCGACGGGGCCCGTGCGTCCCAGCGCACATGTTCGGCGAGGCGGGGCCTG
CGAGCGCGGCCACCGAGAATCGGACGGGGGTAGTCTCAAGCTGGCCGGCCTGCTCTGGTGCCTGGCCTCG
CGCCGCCGTGTATCGCCCCGCCCTGGGCGGCAAGGCTGGCCCGGTCGGCACCAGTTGCGTGAGCGGAAAG
ATGGCCGCTTCCCGGCCCTGCTGCAGGGAGCTCAAAATGGAGGACGCGGCGCTCGGGAGAGCGGGCGGGT
GAGTCACCCACACAAAGGAAAAGGGCCTTTCCGTCCTCAGCCGTCGCTTCATGTGACTCCACGGAGTACC
GGGCGCCGTCCAGGCACCTCGATTAGTTCTCGAGCTTTTGGAGTACGTCGTCTTTAGGTTGGGGGGAGGG
GTTTTATGCGATGGAGTTTCCCCACACTGAGTGGGTGGAGACTGAAGTTAGGCCAGCTTGGCACTTGATG
TAATTCTCCTTGGAATTTGCCCTTTTTGAGTTTGGATCTTGGTTCATTCTCAAGCCTCAGACAGTGGTTC
AAAGTTTTTTTCTTCCATTTCAGGTGTCGTGAGAAGGGCGAATTCGACCCAAGTTTGTACAAAAAAGCAG
GCTCGCCACCATGGTGAGCAAGGGCGAGGAGCTGTTCACCGGGGTGGTGCCCATCCTGGTCGAGCTGGAC
GGCGACGTAAACGGCCACAAGTTCAGCGTGAGGGGCGAGGGCGAGGGCGATGCCACCAACGGCAAGCTGA
CCCTGAAGTTCATCTGCACCACCGGCAAGCTGCCCGTGCCCTGGCCCACCCTCGTGACCACCCTGAGCCA
CGGCGTGCAGTGCTTCGCCCGCTACCCCGACCACATGAAGCAGCACGACTTCTTCAAGTCCGCCATGCCC
GAAGGCTACGTCCAGGAGCGCACCATCTTCTTCAAGGACGACGGCACCTACAAGACCCGCGCCGAGGTGA
AGTTCGAGGGCGACACCCTAGTGAACCGCATCGAGCTGAAGGGCGTCGACTTCAAGGAGGACGGCAACAT
CCTGGGGCACAAGCTGGAGTACAACTTCAACAGCCACAACATCTATATCATGGCCGTCAAGCAGAAGAAC
GGCATCAAGGTGAACTTCAAGATCCGCCACAACGTGGAGGACGGCAGCGTGCAGCTCGCCGACCACTACC
AGCAGAACACCCCCATCGGCGACGGCCCCGTGCTGCTGCCCGACAGCCACTACCTGAGCACCCAGTCCGT
GCTGAGCAAAGACCCCAACGAGAAGCGCGATCACATGGTCCTGCTGGAGTTCCGCACCGCCGCCGGGATC
ACTCTCGGCATGGACGAGCTGTACAAGTAATACCACCCAGCTTTCTTGTACAAAGTGGTACGCGTGAATT
CACTCCTCAGGTGCAGGCTGCCTATCAGAAGGTGGTGGCTGGTGTGGCCAATGCCCTGGCTCACAAATAC
CACTGAGATCTTTTTCCCTCTGCCAAAAATTATGGGGACATCATGAAGCCCCTTGAGCATCTGACTTCTG
GCTAATAAAGGAAATTTATTTTCATTGCAATAGTGTGTTGGAATTTTTTGTGTCTCTCACTCGGAAGGAC
ATATGGGAGGGCAAATCATTTAAAACATCAGAATGAGTATTTGGTTTAGAGTTTGGCAACATATGCCCAT
ATGCTGGCTGCCATGAACAAAGGTTGGCTATAAAGAGGTCATCAGTATATGAAACAGCCCCCTGCTGTCC
ATTCCTTATTCCATAGAAAAGCCTTGACTTGAGGTTAGATTTTTTTTATATTTTGTTTTGTGTTATTTTT
TTCTTTAACATCCCTAAAATTTTCCTTACATGTTTTACTAGCCAGATTTTTCCTCCTCTCCTGACTACTC
CCAGTCATAGCTGTCCCTCTTCTCTTATGGAGATCCCTCGACCTGCAGCCCAAGCTTGGCGTAATCATGG
TCATAGCTGTTTCCTGTGTGAAATTGTTATCCGCTCACAATTCCACACAACATACGAGCCGGAAGCATAA
AGTGTAAAGCCTGGGGTGCCTAATGAGTGAGCTAACTCACATTAATTGCGTTGCGCTCACTGCCCGCTTT
CCAGTCGGGAAACCTGTCGTGCCAGCGGATCGACAGTACTAAGCTTGGTCTAATACCCAATCTCTCGTCT
TATCCAGATGTTTTATACGCCTCTGGCCCGTGTCTCAAAATCTCTGATGTTACATTGCACAAGATAAAAT
AATATCATCATGAACAATAAAACTGTCTGCTTACATAAACAGTAATACAAGGGGTGTTATGAGCCATATT
CAACGGGAAACGTCGAGGCCGCGATTAAATTCCAACATGGATGCTGATTTATATGGGTATAAATGGGCTC
GCGATAATGTCGGGCAATCAGGTGCGACAATCTATCGCTTGTATGGGAAGCCCGATGCGCCAGAGTTGTT
TCTGAAACATGGCAAAGGTAGCGTTGCCAATGATGTTACAGATGAGATGGTCAGACTAAACTGGCTGACG
GAATTTATGCCTCTTCCGACCATCAAGCATTTTATCCGTACTCCTGATGATGCATGGTTACTCACCACTG
CGATCCCCGGAAAAACAGCATTCCAGGTATTAGAAGAATATCCTGATTCAGGTGAAAATATTGTTGATGC
GCTGGCAGTGTTCCTGCGCCGGTTGCATTCGATTCCTGTTTGTAATTGTCCTTTTAACAGCGATCGCGTA
TTTCGTCTCGCTCAGGCGCAATCACGAATGAATAACGGTTTGGTTGATGCGAGTGATTTTGATGACGAGC
GTAATGGCTGGCCTGTTGAACAAGTCTGGAAAGAAATGCATAAACTTTTGCCATTCTCACCGGATTCAGT
CGTCACTCATGGTGATTTCTCACTTGATAACCTTATTTTTGACGAGGGGAAATTAATAGGTTGTATTGAT
GTTGGACGAGTCGGAATCGCAGACCGATACCAGGATCTTGCCATCCTATGGAACTGCCTCGGTGAGTTTT
CTCCTTCATTACAGAAACGGCTTTTTCAAAAATATGGTATTGATAATCCTGATATGAATAAATTGCAGTT
TCATTTGATGCTCGATGAGTTTTTCTAATCAGAATTGGTTAATTGGTTGTAACACTGGCAGAGCATTACG
CTGACTTGACGGGACGGCGCAAGCTCATGACCAAAATCCCTTAACGTGAGTTACGCGTCGTTCCACTGAG
CGTCAGAGGTATCACTAGTATTACAGAGGTAAGTTATAACAGTCGCCTAACCC
