>Addgene plasmid #103740 | LSB-hsa-miR-874-3p | depositor partial sequence | sequence record 196529 | hsa-miR-874-3p target
TCGGTCCCTCGGGCCAGGGCAG
